Addgene plasmid #22429: pGL2 enhancer- F3 LUC
Depositing lab: William Sessa. Depositing organization: Yale University. Publication: Functional analysis of the human endothelial nitric oxide synthase promoter. Sp1 and GATA factors are necessary for basal transcription in endothelial cells. Zhang R, Min W, Sessa WC. J Biol Chem. 1995 Jun 23. 270(25):15320-6. 10.1074/jbc.270.25.15320 PubMed 7541039.
Backbone
  Vector backbone: pGL2 enhancer
  Backbone size w/o insert (bp): 5854
  Vector type: Mammalian Expression, Luciferase
Growth in bacteria
  Bacterial resistance: Ampicillin, 100 μg/mL
  Growth temperature: 37°C
  Growth strain: DH5alpha
  Copy number: Unknown
Gene/Insert
  Gene/Insert name: F3
  Species: H. sapiens (human)
  Insert size (bp): 1055
  GenBank ID: AF387340
  Entrez Gene: LOC110973015
  Tag / fusion protein: luciferase reporter gene (C terminal on backbone)
  Cloning method: Restriction Enzyme; 5′ cloning site KpnI (not destroyed); 3′ cloning site XhoI (not destroyed)
  Sequencing primers: 5′ see article
Terms and licenses: Academic/Nonprofit Terms; Industry Terms: Not Available to Industry
How to cite: pGL2 enhancer- F3 LUC was a gift from William Sessa (Addgene plasmid # 22429 ; http://n2t.net/addgene:22429 ; RRID:Addgene_22429)
