[The description below was written by a language model from this plasmid's Addgene catalogue record.]
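Description:
pGL2 enhancer- F3 LUC is a mammalian luciferase reporter plasmid built on the pGL2 enhancer backbone (about 5.9 kb without insert) and designed for promoter analysis in transfected cells. It is propagated in E. coli under ampicillin selection; the record gives the copy number as unknown and includes no feature table, so the origin of replication and other backbone elements are not itemised. As a general matter, pGL2-Enhancer-type vectors carry a promoterless firefly luciferase gene together with an SV40 enhancer, so that luciferase output depends on promoter activity supplied by the cloned fragment while the enhancer boosts weak signals.

The insert, called F3, is a human genomic fragment of roughly 1.06 kb cloned between KpnI and XhoI sites, both of which are preserved, placing it upstream of the luciferase reporter. The catalogue lists luciferase as a C-terminal "fusion" on the backbone, but in this context it is best understood as the downstream reporter driven by the insert rather than a protein tag. The associated publication concerns functional analysis of the human endothelial nitric oxide synthase promoter and the roles of Sp1 and GATA factors in basal transcription in endothelial cells. This suggests that F3 is one fragment of that promoter region, probably a member of a deletion or truncation series, although the record does not give its exact boundaries relative to the transcription start site. The construct is suited to transient transfection assays that measure the transcriptional activity of this promoter fragment, for example by comparing it with other fragments or mutants to map the regulatory elements required for expression.
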