>Addgene plasmid #22429 | pGL2 enhancer- F3 LUC | addgene partial sequence | sequence record 28437 | 22429 with eNOSprom-R2 5'-CCCACCCTGTCATTCAGTG
TCAGCAGAGAGACTAGGGCTGAGGCAGGGTCAGCCGGCCAGGGAAGAGCTTGATGCCCTGGTGGGAGCAT
GGGGGACTAGGGAAACTACAGTTCCCAGAATGCAGGTGGGGTACACCAGCACTCTCCAGGCACTTCAGGC
CAGAGTGCATGCTGGGGTTTGTAGTTCTGTGCCATCTGAGGGGCTGGAGAAAGGCCACTAGCTGGGCATC
TGGTCCACAGGGGTCGAAGCCTCGTGATTTCGAGACCTCAGAGACTGAGAGAAAGTTTAAGAAAGAAACG
GGGTACCTCCCGGGTTATGTTAGCTCAGTTACAGTACCATAAGATACATTGATGAGTTTGGACAAACCAC
AACTAGAATGCAGTGAAAAAAATGCTTTATTTGTGAAATTTGTGATGCTATTGCTTTATTTGTAACCATT
ATAAGCTGCAATAAACAAGTTAACAACAACAATTGCATTCATTTTATGTTTCAGGTTCAGGGGGAGGTGT
GGGAGGTTTTTTAAAGCAAGTAAAACCTCCACGTACCTTAATATTACTTACTTATCATGGTAGCTTGGGC
TGGCGTAATAGCGAAGAGGCCCGCACCGATCGCCCTTCCCAACAGTTGCGCAGCCTGAATGGCGAATGGC
AAATTGTAAGCGTTAATATTTTGTTAAAATTCGCGTTAAATTTTTGTTAAATCAGCTCATTTTTTAACCA
ATAGGCCGAAATCGGCAAAATCCCTTATAAATCAAAAGAATAGACCGAGATAGGGTTGAGTGTTGTTCCA
GTTT
