>Addgene plasmid #22429 | pGL2 enhancer- F3 LUC | addgene partial sequence | sequence record 28438 | 22429 with eNOSprom-F 5'-gggaggtgaaggagagaacc
TGAGAGTGTGGGCTGCCATCCCCTGCTACAGAAACGGTGCTCACCTTCTGCCCAACCCTCCAGGGAAAGG
CACACAGGGGTGAGGCCGAAGGCCCTTCCGTCTGGTGCCACATCACAGAAGGACCTTTATGACCCCCTGG
TGGCTCTACCCTGCCACTCCCCAATGCCCCAGCCCCCATGCTGCAGCCCCAGGGCTCTGCTGGACACCTG
GGCTCCCACTTATCAGCCTCAGTCCTCACAGCGGAACCCAGGCGTCCGGCCCCCCACCCTTCAGGCCAGC
GGGCGTGGAGCTGAGGCTTTAGAGCCTCCCAGCCGGGCTTGTTCCTGTCCCATTGTGTATGGGATAGGGG
CGGGGCGAGGGCCAGCACTGGAGAGCCCCCTCCCACTGCCCCCTCCTCTCGGTCCCCTCCCTCTTCCTAA
GGAAAAGGCCAGGGCTCTGCTGGAGCAGGCAGCAGAGTGGACGCACAGTAACATCTCGAGATCTAAGTAA
GCTTGGCATTCCGGTACTGTTGGTAAAATGGAAGACGCCAAAAACATAAAGAAAGGCCCGGCGCCATTCT
ATCCTCTAGAGGATGGAACCGCTGGAGAGCAACTGCATAAGGCTATGAAGAGATACGCCCTGGTTCCTGG
AACAATTGCTTTTTA
