>Addgene plasmid #22429 | pGL2 enhancer- F3 LUC | addgene partial sequence | sequence record 28439 | 22429 with LucNRev
ATGGCGCCGGGCCTTTCTTTATGTTTTTGGCGTCTTCCATTTTACCAACAGTACCGGAATGCCAAGCTTA
CTTAGATCTCGAGATGTTACTGTGCGTCCACTCTGCTGCCTGCTCCAGCAGAGCCCTGGCCTTTTCCTTA
GGAAGAGGGAGGGGACCGAGAGGAGGGGGCAGTGGGAGGGGGCTCTCCAGTGCTGGCCCTCGCCCCGCCC
CTATCCCATACACAATGGGACAGGAACAAGCCCGGCTGGGAGGCTCTAAAGCCTCAGCTCCACGCCCGCT
GGCCTGAAGGGTGGGGGGCCGGACGCCTGGGTTCCGCTGTGAGGACTGAGGCTGATAAGTGGGAGCCCAG
GTGTCCAGCAGAGCCCTGGGGCTGCAGCATGGGGGCTGGGGCATTGGGGAGTGGCAGGGTAGAGCCACCA
GGGGGTCATAAAGGTCCTTCTGTGATGTGGCACCAGACGGAAGGGCCTTCGGCCTCACCCCTGTGTGCCT
TTCCCTGGAGGGTTGGGCAGAAGGTGAGCACCGTTTCTGTAGCAGGGGATGGCAGCCCACACTCTCAGTG
ACCACAGGGACCTCTAGGGTCATGCAGGTTCTCTCCTTCACCTCCCCCCATACATACAAGAACTCCTGGA
TCCCCACCCTTGAGTCCTTTTGGGTTCTTGGGGATAGAGGCCCAGCAAGGATGTAGTGACTTTTTGTCCT
TGAGTCTGACATTAGGGTATCCCTTCCCCTCCCAGCCCCAATTTCCTGGAACCCCCNCCCCCCCC
